Addgene plasmid #207709: qTAG-C-mNeon-Blast
Purpose: (Empty Backbone) Empty C-terminus donor cassette. Integrate homology arms to target the C-terminus insertion of a mNeon-2A-Blast cassette
Depositing lab: Laurence Pelletier. Depositing organization: Sinai Health System. Publication: qTAG: an adaptable plasmid scaffold for CRISPR-based endogenous tagging. Philip R, Sharma A, Matellan L, Erpf AC, Hsu WH, Tkach JM, Wyatt HDM, Pelletier L. EMBO J. 2024 Dec 12. doi: 10.1038/s44318-024-00337-5. PubMed 39668248.
Backbone
  Vector backbone: pUC19
  Backbone manufacturer: Invitrogen
  Backbone size (bp): 2686
  Vector type: Mammalian Expression, CRISPR ; Donor Cassette
  Selectable markers: Blasticidin
Growth in bacteria
  Bacterial resistance: Ampicillin, 100 μg/mL
  Growth temperature: 37°C
  Growth strain: DH5alpha
  Copy number: High Copy
Gene/Insert
  Gene/Insert name: None
Terms and licenses: Academic/Nonprofit Terms; Industry Terms: Not Available to Industry
Depositor comments: Please visit https://www.biorxiv.org/content/10.1101/2023.11.01.565029v3 for bioRxiv preprint.
How to cite: qTAG-C-mNeon-Blast was a gift from Laurence Pelletier (Addgene plasmid # 207709 ; http://n2t.net/addgene:207709 ; RRID:Addgene_207709)
