[The description below was written by a language model from this plasmid's Addgene catalogue record and pLannotate feature annotations shown in this document.]
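Description:
qTAG-C-mNeon-Blast is an empty donor-cassette plasmid from the qTAG system for CRISPR-based endogenous tagging in mammalian cells. It is built on a pUC19 backbone of about 4 kb in total and is propagated in E. coli at high copy from the ColE1/pUC origin under ampicillin selection (AmpR with its own bla promoter). Remnants of the pUC19 lac region (a lacZα fragment, lac promoter, operator and CAP site) flank the cassette, which sits in what was the cloning region. Small annotated fragments of bom, rop and lacI are backbone leftovers with no evident role.

The payload is a promoterless tagging module designed for insertion at the C-terminus of a gene of interest. It consists of the mNeonGreen coding sequence, a bright, fast-maturing monomeric green/yellow fluorescent protein, followed by a blasticidin S deaminase (BSD) gene. According to the catalogue description the two are linked by a 2A peptide, although this element is not called out in the feature table. No mammalian promoter is annotated, which fits a design where expression of both the fluorescent fusion and the resistance marker depends on in-frame integration at the target locus, so blasticidin selection enriches for correctly edited cells. The BSD gene is flanked by lox71 and lox66 mutant sites in the same orientation, which should allow Cre-mediated excision of the selection marker after clones are isolated, leaving a recombined site that is a poor Cre substrate.

As supplied, the plasmid carries no gene-specific insert. Users clone homology arms on either side of the cassette so that it can serve as a homology-directed repair template alongside a nuclease cut near the stop codon. The record does not specify the cloning sites used for the arms.
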