Features (pLannotate 1.2.2; 14 found; start..end, strand, type, name):
    137..236     +  misc_feature   bom (fragment): basis of mobility region from pBR322
    242..399     -  CDS            lacZα (fragment): LacZα fragment of β-galactosidase; lacZ fragment
    444..1151    +  CDS            mNeonGreen: mNeonGreen is a basic (constitutively fluorescent) green/yellow fluorescent protein published in 2013, derived from Branchiostoma lanceolatum. It is reported to be a very rapidly-maturing monomer with moderate acid sensitivity.
   1230..1263    +  protein_bind   lox71: Left element (LE) mutant of loxP (Araki et al., 2010). Cre-mediated recombination occurs in the 8-bp core sequence (GCATACAT). Cre recombinase
   1338..1733    +  CDS            BSD: blasticidin S deaminase; Aspergillus terreus BSD; confers resistance to blasticidin
   1740..1773    +  protein_bind   lox66: Right element (RE) mutant of loxP (Araki et al., 2010). Cre-mediated recombination occurs in the 8-bp core sequence (GCATACAT). Cre recombinase
   1842..1858    -  protein_bind   lac operator: The lac repressor binds to the lac operator to inhibit transcription in E. coli. This inhibition can be relieved by adding lactose or isopropyl-β-D-thiogalactopyranoside (IPTG). lac repressor encoded by lacI
   1866..1896    -  promoter       lac promoter: promoter for the E. coli lac operon
   1911..1932    -  protein_bind   CAP binding site: CAP binding activates transcription in the presence of cAMP. E. coli catabolite activator protein
   1945..2037    -  CDS            lacI (fragment): lac repressor; lacI; The lac repressor binds to the lac operator to inhibit transcription in E. coli. This inhibition can be relieved by adding lactose or isopropyl-β-D-thiogalactopyranoside (IPTG).
   2220..2808    -  rep_origin     ori: high-copy-number ColE1/pMB1/pBR322/pUC origin of replication
   2979..3839    -  CDS            AmpR: β-lactamase; bla; confers resistance to ampicillin, carbenicillin, and related antibiotics
   3840..3944    -  promoter       AmpR promoter: bla
   4039..35      +  CDS            rop (fragment) (across the origin): Rop protein, which maintains plasmids at low copy number; rop
>Addgene plasmid #207709 | qTAG-C-mNeon-Blast | addgene full sequence | sequence record 413806 | Addgene NGS Result
TCGCGCGTTTCGGTGATGACGGTGAAAACCTCTGACACATGCAGCTCCCGGAGACGGTCACAGCTTGTCT
GTAAGCGGATGCCGGGAGCAGACAAGCCCGTCAGGGCGCGTCAGCGGGTGTTGGCGGGTGTCGGGGCTGG
CTTAACTATGCGGCATCAGAGCAGATTGTACTGAGAGTGCACCATATGCGGTGTGAAATACCGCACAGAT
GCGTAAGGAGAAAATACCGCATCAGGCGCCATTCGCCATTCAGGCTGCGCAACTGTTGGGAAGGGCGATC
GGTGCGGGCCTCTTCGCTATTACGCCAGCTGGCGAAAGGGGGATGTGCTGCAAGGCGATTAAGTTGGGTA
ACGCCAGGGTTTTCCCAGTCACGACGTTGTAAAACGACGGCCAGTGAATTCGGAGGAAGCGGAGGATCTG
GCGGTACCGGTGGAGGCGGATCTATGGTGAGCAAGGGCGAGGAGGATAACATGGCCTCTCTCCCAGCGAC
ACATGAGTTACACATCTTTGGCTCCATCAACGGTGTGGACTTTGACATGGTGGGTCAGGGCACCGGCAAT
CCAAATGATGGTTATGAGGAGTTAAACCTGAAGTCCACCAAGGGTGACCTCCAGTTCTCCCCCTGGATTC
TGGTCCCTCATATCGGGTATGGCTTCCATCAGTACCTGCCCTACCCTGACGGGATGTCGCCTTTCCAGGC
CGCCATGGTAGATGGCTCCGGATACCAAGTCCATCGCACAATGCAGTTTGAAGATGGTGCCTCCCTTACT
GTTAACTACCGCTACACCTACGAGGGAAGCCACATCAAAGGAGAGGCCCAGGTGAAGGGGACTGGTTTCC
CTGCTGACGGTCCTGTGATGACCAACTCGCTGACCGCTGCGGACTGGTGCAGGTCGAAGAAGACTTACCC
CAACGACAAAACCATCATCAGTACCTTTAAGTGGAGTTACACCACTGGAAATGGCAAGCGCTACCGGAGC
ACTGCGCGGACCACCTACACCTTTGCCAAGCCAATGGCGGCTAACTATCTGAAGAACCAGCCGATGTACG
TGTTCCGTAAGACGGAGCTCAAGCACTCCAAGACCGAGCTCAACTTCAAGGAGTGGCAAAAGGCCTTTAC
CGATGTGATGGGCATGGACGAGCTGTACAAGGGAGGTGGCGGTTCCGGCAAGCCCATCCCCAACCCCCTG
CTGGGCCTGGACAGCACCGGAGGTGGCGGATCAACGCGTTACCGTTCGTATAGCATACATTATACGAAGT
TATCTGGATCCGGAGCTACTAACTTCAGCCTGCTGAAGCAGGCCGGAGACGTGGAGGAGAACCCTGGACC
TTCTAGAATGGCCAAGCCTTTGTCTCAAGAAGAATCCACCCTCATTGAAAGAGCAACGGCTACAATCAAC
AGCATCCCCATCTCTGAAGACTACAGCGTCGCCAGCGCAGCTCTCTCTAGCGACGGCCGCATCTTCACTG
GTGTCAATGTATATCATTTTACTGGGGGACCTTGTGCAGAACTCGTGGTGCTGGGCACTGCTGCTGCTGC
GGCAGCTGGCAACCTGACTTGTATCGTCGCGATCGGAAATGAGAACAGGGGCATCTTGAGCCCCTGCGGA
CGGTGCCGACAGGTGCTTCTCGATCTGCATCCTGGGATCAAAGCCATAGTGAAGGACAGTGATGGACAGC
CGACGGCAGTTGGGATTCGTGAATTGCTGCCCTCTGGTTATGTGTGGGAGGGCCCCGGGATAACTTCGTA
TAGCATACATTATACGAACGGTAGCCTCGAGACCGGTAAGAGCAAGTGAAAGCTTGGCGTAATCATGGTC
ATAGCTGTTTCCTGTGTGAAATTGTTATCCGCTCACAATTCCACACAACATACGAGCCGGAAGCATAAAG
TGTAAAGCCTGGGGTGCCTAATGAGTGAGCTAACTCACATTAATTGCGTTGCGCTCACTGCCCGCTTTCC
AGTCGGGAAACCTGTCGTGCCAGCTGCATTAATGAATCGGCCAACGCGCGGGGAGAGGCGGTTTGCGTAT
TGGGCGCTCTTCCGCTTCCTCGCTCACTGACTCGCTGCGCTCGGTCGTTCGGCTGCGGCGAGCGGTATCA
GCTCACTCAAAGGCGGTAATACGGTTATCCACAGAATCAGGGGATAACGCAGGAAAGAACATGTGAGCAA
AAGGCCAGCAAAAGGCCAGGAACCGTAAAAAGGCCGCGTTGCTGGCGTTTTTCCATAGGCTCCGCCCCCC
TGACGAGCATCACAAAAATCGACGCTCAAGTCAGAGGTGGCGAAACCCGACAGGACTATAAAGATACCAG
GCGTTTCCCCCTGGAAGCTCCCTCGTGCGCTCTCCTGTTCCGACCCTGCCGCTTACCGGATACCTGTCCG
CCTTTCTCCCTTCGGGAAGCGTGGCGCTTTCTCATAGCTCACGCTGTAGGTATCTCAGTTCGGTGTAGGT
CGTTCGCTCCAAGCTGGGCTGTGTGCACGAACCCCCCGTTCAGCCCGACCGCTGCGCCTTATCCGGTAAC
TATCGTCTTGAGTCCAACCCGGTAAGACACGACTTATCGCCACTGGCAGCAGCCACTGGTAACAGGATTA
GCAGAGCGAGGTATGTAGGCGGTGCTACAGAGTTCTTGAAGTGGTGGCCTAACTACGGCTACACTAGAAG
AACAGTATTTGGTATCTGCGCTCTGCTGAAGCCAGTTACCTTCGGAAAAAGAGTTGGTAGCTCTTGATCC
GGCAAACAAACCACCGCTGGTAGCGGTGGTTTTTTTGTTTGCAAGCAGCAGATTACGCGCAGAAAAAAAG
GATCTCAAGAAGATCCTTTGATCTTTTCTACGGGGTCTGACGCTCAGTGGAACGAAAACTCACGTTAAGG
GATTTTGGTCATGAGATTATCAAAAAGGATCTTCACCTAGATCCTTTTAAATTAAAAATGAAGTTTTAAA
TCAATCTAAAGTATATATGAGTAAACTTGGTCTGACAGTTACCAATGCTTAATCAGTGAGGCACCTATCT
CAGCGATCTGTCTATTTCGTTCATCCATAGTTGCCTGACTCCCCGTCGTGTAGATAACTACGATACGGGA
GGGCTTACCATCTGGCCCCAGTGCTGCAATGATACCGCGAGACCCACGCTCACCGGCTCCAGATTTATCA
GCAATAAACCAGCCAGCCGGAAGGGCCGAGCGCAGAAGTGGTCCTGCAACTTTATCCGCCTCCATCCAGT
CTATTAATTGTTGCCGGGAAGCTAGAGTAAGTAGTTCGCCAGTTAATAGTTTGCGCAACGTTGTTGCCAT
TGCTACAGGCATCGTGGTGTCACGCTCGTCGTTTGGTATGGCTTCATTCAGCTCCGGTTCCCAACGATCA
AGGCGAGTTACATGATCCCCCATGTTGTGCAAAAAAGCGGTTAGCTCCTTCGGTCCTCCGATCGTTGTCA
GAAGTAAGTTGGCCGCAGTGTTATCACTCATGGTTATGGCAGCACTGCATAATTCTCTTACTGTCATGCC
ATCCGTAAGATGCTTTTCTGTGACTGGTGAGTACTCAACCAAGTCATTCTGAGAATAGTGTATGCGGCGA
CCGAGTTGCTCTTGCCCGGCGTCAATACGGGATAATACCGCGCCACATAGCAGAACTTTAAAAGTGCTCA
TCATTGGAAAACGTTCTTCGGGGCGAAAACTCTCAAGGATCTTACCGCTGTTGAGATCCAGTTCGATGTA
ACCCACTCGTGCACCCAACTGATCTTCAGCATCTTTTACTTTCACCAGCGTTTCTGGGTGAGCAAAAACA
GGAAGGCAAAATGCCGCAAAAAAGGGAATAAGGGCGACACGGAAATGTTGAATACTCATACTCTTCCTTT
TTCAATATTATTGAAGCATTTATCAGGGTTATTGTCTCATGAGCGGATACATATTTGAATGTATTTAGAA
AAATAAACAAATAGGGGTTCCGCGCACATTTCCCCGAAAAGTGCCACCTGACGTCTAAGAAACCATTATT
ATCATGACATTAACCTATAAAAATAGGCGTATCACGAGGCCCTTTCGTC
